>Addgene plasmid #8647 | p3045 pVL E6-AP C-A | addgene partial sequence | sequence record 17126 | 8647 with polyhedrin-F
TTTTGTAATAAAAAAACCTATAAATATTCCGGATTATTCATACCGTCCCACCATCGGGCGCGGATCCACC
ATGGAAGCCTGCACGAATGAGTTTTGTGCTTCCTGTCCAACTTTTCTTCGTATGGATAATAATGCAGCAG
CTATTAAAGCCCTCGAGCTTTATAAGATTAATGCAAAACTCTGTGATCCTCATCCCTCCAAGAAAGGAGC
AAGCTCAGCTTACCTTGAGAACTCGAAAGGTGCCCCCAACAACTCCTGCTCTGAGATAAAAATGAACAAG
AAAGGCGCTAGAATTGATTTTAAAGATGTGACTTACTTAACAGAAGAGAAGGTATATGAAATTCTTGAAT
TATGTAGAGAAAGAGAGGATTATTCCCCTTTAATCCGTGTTATTGGAAGAGTTTTTTCTAGTGCTGAGGC
ATTGGTACAGAGCTTCCGGAAAGTTAAACAACACACCAAGGAAGAACTGAAATCTCTTCAAGCAAAAGAT
GAAGACAAAGATGAAGATGAAAAGGAAAAAGCTGCATGTTCTGCTGCTGCTATGGAAGAAGACTCAGAAG
CATCTTCCTCAAGGATAGGTGATAGCTCACAGGGAGACAACAATTTGCAAAAATTAGGCCCTGATGATGT
GTCTGTGGATATTGATGCCATTAGAAGGGTCTACACCAGATTGCTCTCTAATGAAAAAATTGAAACTGCC
TTTCTCAATGCACTTGTATATTTGTCACCTAACGTGGAATGTGACTTGACGTATCAC
