[The description below was written by a language model from this plasmid's Addgene catalogue record.]
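Description:
p3045 pVL E6-AP C-A is an insect-cell expression construct built on pVL1393, a baculovirus transfer vector of about 9.6 kb before insertion. Transfer vectors of this type are not expressed directly. Instead, they are used to move a gene of interest into a baculovirus genome by recombination through flanking viral sequences, and the resulting recombinant virus drives protein production in infected insect cells. In pVL1393 the cloning site lies downstream of the strong, very late polyhedrin promoter. The record does not list the promoter explicitly, but its use of a polyhedrin forward sequencing primer is consistent with this arrangement. In bacteria the plasmid is maintained at high copy and selected with ampicillin.

The insert is human E6-AP, the product of the UBE3A gene, cloned between BamHI and NotI sites that both remain intact. E6-AP is the ubiquitin-protein ligase that is recruited by the human papillomavirus E6 oncoprotein to target p53 for ubiquitination. This version carries a substitution of the active-site cysteine to alanine, which would be expected to abolish the thioester-forming residue and yield a catalytically inactive protein. The record does not give the residue number, the insert size, or any epitope or purification tag, and no feature table is provided; it refers instead to the depositor's map.

The associated study mapped the E6-AP regions responsible for E6 binding, p53 association and ubiquitination of bound proteins. In that context, the construct is suited to producing ligase-dead E6-AP in insect cells as a negative control or as a tool for separating binding from catalytic activity in biochemical assays.
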