Addgene plasmid #8647: p3045 pVL E6-AP C-A
Depositing lab: Peter Howley. Depositing organization: Harvard Medical School. Publication: Localization of the E6-AP regions that direct human papillomavirus E6 binding, association with p53, and ubiquitination of associated proteins. Huibregtse JM, Scheffner M, Howley PM. Mol Cell Biol 1993 Aug;13(8):4918-27. PubMed 8393140.
Backbone
  Vector backbone: pVL1393
  Backbone manufacturer: Pharmingen
  Backbone size w/o insert (bp): 9632
  Vector type: Insect Expression
Growth in bacteria
  Bacterial resistance: Ampicillin, 100 μg/mL
  Growth temperature: 37°C
  Growth strain: DH5alpha
  Copy number: High Copy
Gene/Insert
  Gene/Insert name: E6-AP
  Species: H. sapiens (human)
  Mutation: Active site Cys mutated to encode Ala
  Entrez Gene: UBE3A (a.k.a. ANCR, AS, E6-AP, EPVE6AP, HPVE6A, PIX1)
  Cloning method: Restriction Enzyme; 5′ cloning site BamHI (not destroyed); 3′ cloning site NotI (not destroyed)
  Sequencing primers: 5′ polyhedrin-F
Terms and licenses: Academic/Nonprofit Terms; Industry Terms: Not Available to Industry
Depositor comments: See author's map.
How to cite: p3045 pVL E6-AP C-A was a gift from Peter Howley (Addgene plasmid # 8647 ; http://n2t.net/addgene:8647 ; RRID:Addgene_8647)
